Addgene plasmid #143448: TFORF0907
Purpose: Lentiviral vector for overexpressing transcription factor ORFs with unique 24-bp barcodes. Barcodes facilitate identification of transcription factors in pooled screens.
Depositing lab: Feng Zhang. Depositing organization: Broad Institute. Publication: A transcription factor atlas of directed differentiation. Joung J, Ma S, Tay T, Geiger-Schuller KR, Kirchgatterer PC, Verdine VK, Guo B, Arias-Garcia MA, Allen WE, Singh A, Kuksenko O, Abudayyeh OO, Gootenberg JS, Fu Z, Macrae RK, Buenrostro JD, Regev A, Zhang F. Cell. 2023 Jan 5;186(1):209-229.e26. doi: 10.1016/j.cell.2022.11.026. PubMed 36608654.
Backbone
  Vector backbone: pLX_TRC317
  Backbone manufacturer: Broad Institute Genetic Perturbation Platform
  Backbone size w/o insert (bp): 8264
  Vector type: Mammalian Expression, Lentiviral
  Selectable markers: Puromycin
Growth in bacteria
  Bacterial resistance: Ampicillin, 100 μg/mL
  Growth temperature: 37°C
  Growth strain: NEB Stable
  Copy number: High Copy
Gene/Insert
  Gene/Insert name: BCLAF1
  Species: H. sapiens (human)
  Insert size (bp): 2345
  Entrez Gene: BCLAF1 (a.k.a. BTF, bK211L9.1)
  Promoter: EF1a
  Cloning method: Unknown
  Sequencing primers: 5′ GGGTGGAGACTGAAGTTAGGCCAG; 3′ CACATAGCGTAAAAGGAGCAACATAG
Terms and licenses: Academic/Nonprofit Terms; Industry Terms: Not Available to Industry
Depositor comments: NM_001077441,ENST00000530767 . The transcription factor ORF portion of this plasmid was synthesized by Genewiz. Please test multiple small colonies in case of plasmid recombination. To make this collection available in a timely manner, a portion of this collection was not fully sequenced by Addgene. If an Addgene verified full plasmid sequence is not available, please contact us prior to placing an order to request the full sequence.
How to cite: TFORF0907 was a gift from Feng Zhang (Addgene plasmid # 143448 ; http://n2t.net/addgene:143448 ; RRID:Addgene_143448)
