[The description below was written by a language model from this plasmid's Addgene catalogue record and pLannotate feature annotations shown in this document.]
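Description:
TFORF0907 is a lentiviral mammalian expression plasmid built on the pLX_TRC317 backbone and carrying the human BCLAF1 open reading frame, one member of a barcoded transcription factor ORF collection. It is propagated in E. coli through a high-copy ColE1/pUC-type origin with ampicillin selection (AmpR under its own bla promoter). An f1 origin and remnants of a lac/lacZα cloning region with T7 and T3 promoters are also annotated in the bacterial portion. The sequenced record is about 10.6 kb, consistent with the stated backbone and insert sizes. The depositor notes a risk of plasmid recombination, as is common for LTR-containing vectors.

The viral portion has a third-generation, self-inactivating layout. An RSV promoter drives a truncated HIV-1 5' LTR, followed by the Ψ packaging signal with a gag fragment, the RRE for Rev-dependent export of the genomic RNA, a cPPT/CTS element, and a ΔU3 3' LTR followed by an SV40 poly(A) signal. Within the transfer cassette, an SV40 early promoter/origin region drives puromycin N-acetyltransferase for selection of transduced cells. Downstream, the constitutive EF-1α promoter drives the BCLAF1 ORF, which corresponds to a specific RefSeq/Ensembl isoform and was produced by gene synthesis. A WPRE follows to enhance transcript expression. The record states that each construct carries a unique 24-bp barcode, but the barcode is not annotated in the feature table. A short fragment annotated as U6 promoter lies between the ORF and the WPRE, and its function is not stated.

The construct is intended for BCLAF1 overexpression after lentiviral delivery, particularly in pooled screens where the barcode identifies which transcription factor each cell received, for example in directed differentiation studies.
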