Features (pLannotate 1.2.2; 31 found; start..end, strand, type, name):
      5..231     +  promoter       RSV promoter: Rous sarcoma virus enhancer/promoter
    232..412     +  LTR            5' LTR (truncated): truncated 5' long terminal repeat (LTR) from HIV-1
    459..584     +  misc_feature   HIV-1 Ψ: packaging signal of human immunodeficiency virus type 1
    568..931     +  CDS            HIV-1 gag (fragment): gag protein from human immunodeficiency virus 1; gag
   1077..1310    +  misc_feature   RRE: The Rev response element (RRE) of HIV-1 allows for Rev-dependent mRNA export from the nucleus to the cytoplasm.
   1687..1713    +  CDS            Rev (fragment): human immunodeficiency virus 1 (HIV-1) Rev protein; rev; enhances nuclear export of unspliced and incompletely spliced viral mRNAs
   1720..1743    +  promoter       SV40 promoter (fragment): SV40 early promoter
   1744..1815    +  promoter       SV40 promoter (fragment): SV40 enhancer and early promoter
   1839..1974    +  rep_origin     SV40 ori: SV40 origin of replication
   2020..2616    +  CDS            PuroR (fragment): puromycin N-acetyltransferase; pac from Streptomyces; confers resistance to puromycin
   2665..2782    +  misc_feature   cPPT/CTS: central polypurine tract and central termination sequence of HIV-1
   2847..2913    +  CDS            small t antigen (fragment): SV40 (simian virus 40) small t antigen
   2920..4098    +  promoter       EF-1α promoter: strong constitutive promoter for human elongation factor EF-1α
   4115..6355    +  CDS            BCLAF1 (fragment): BCLF1_HUMAN - Also known as BTF, KIAA0164. Experimental evidence at protein level: Swiss-Prot protein existence level 1. Death-promoting transcriptional repressor. May be involved in cyclin-D1/CCND1 mRNA stability through the SNARP complex which associates with both the 3'end of the CCND1 gene and its mRNA. From Homo sapiens (Human).
   6371..6424    +  promoter       U6 promoter (fragment): RNA polymerase III promoter for human U6 snRNA
   6466..7054    +  misc_feature   WPRE: woodchuck hepatitis virus posttranscriptional regulatory element
   7105..7124    +  misc_feature   cPPT/CTS (fragment): central polypurine tract and central termination sequence of HIV-1
   7126..7359    +  LTR            3' LTR (ΔU3): self-inactivating 3' long terminal repeat (LTR) from HIV-1
   7437..7558    +  polyA_signal   SV40 poly(A) signal: SV40 polyadenylation signal
   7598..7733    +  rep_origin     SV40 ori: SV40 origin of replication
   7754..7772    -  promoter       T7 promoter: promoter for bacteriophage T7 RNA polymerase
   7780..7935    +  CDS            lacZα (fragment): LacZα fragment of β-galactosidase; lacZ fragment
   7940..8368    +  rep_origin     f1 ori (sequence partly withheld): f1 bacteriophage origin of replication; arrow indicates direction of (+) strand synthesis
   8421..8525    +  promoter       AmpR promoter: bla
   8526..9386    +  CDS            AmpR: β-lactamase; bla; confers resistance to ampicillin, carbenicillin, and related antibiotics
   9557..10145   +  rep_origin     ori: high-copy-number ColE1/pMB1/pBR322/pUC origin of replication
  10328..10420   +  CDS            lacI (fragment): lac repressor; lacI; The lac repressor binds to the lac operator to inhibit transcription in E. coli. This inhibition can be relieved by adding lactose or isopropyl-β-D-thiogalactopyranoside (IPTG).
  10433..10454   +  protein_bind   CAP binding site: CAP binding activates transcription in the presence of cAMP. E. coli catabolite activator protein
  10469..10499   +  promoter       lac promoter: promoter for the E. coli lac operon
  10507..10523   +  protein_bind   lac operator: The lac repressor binds to the lac operator to inhibit transcription in E. coli. This inhibition can be relieved by adding lactose or isopropyl-β-D-thiogalactopyranoside (IPTG). lac repressor encoded by lacI
  10568..10586   +  promoter       T3 promoter: promoter for bacteriophage T3 RNA polymerase
>Addgene plasmid #143448 | TFORF0907 | addgene full sequence | sequence record 397937 | Addgene NGS Result
TTAATGTAGTCTTATGCAATACTCTTGTAGTCTTGCAACATGGTAACGATGAGTTAGCAACATGCCTTAC
AAGGAGAGAAAAAGCACCGTGCATGCCGATTGGTGGAAGTAAGGTGGTACGATCGTGCCTTATTAGGAAG
GCAACAGACGGGTCTGACATGGATTGGACGAACCACTGAATTGCCGCATTGCAGAGATATTGTATTTAAG
TGCCTAGCTCGATACATAAACGGGTCTCTCTGGTTAGACCAGATCTGAGCCTGGGAGCTCTCTGGCTAAC
TAGGGAACCCACTGCTTAAGCCTCAATAAAGCTTGCCTTGAGTGCTTCAAGTAGTGTGTGCCCGTCTGTT
GTGTGACTCTGGTAACTAGAGATCCCTCAGACCCTTTTAGTCAGTGTGGAAAATCTCTAGCAGTGGCGCC
CGAACAGGGACTTGAAAGCGAAAGGGAAACCAGAGGAGCTCTCTCGACGCAGGACTCGGCTTGCTGAAGC
GCGCACGGCAAGAGGCGAGGGGCGGCGACTGGTGAGTACGCCAAAAATTTTGACTAGCGGAGGCTAGAAG
GAGAGAGATGGGTGCGAGAGCGTCAGTATTAAGCGGGGGAGAATTAGATCGCGATGGGAAAAAATTCGGT
TAAGGCCAGGGGGAAAGAAAAAATATAAATTAAAACATATAGTATGGGCAAGCAGGGAGCTAGAACGATT
CGCAGTTAATCCTGGCCTGTTAGAAACATCAGAAGGCTGTAGACAAATACTGGGACAGCTACAACCATCC
CTTCAGACAGGATCAGAAGAACTTAGATCATTATATAATACAGTAGCAACCCTCTATTGTGTGCATCAAA
GGATAGAGATAAAAGACACCAAGGAAGCTTTAGACAAGATAGAGGAAGAGCAAAACAAAAGTAAGACCAC
CGCACAGCAAGCGGCCGCTGATCTTCAGACCTGGAGGAGGAGATATGAGGGACAATTGGAGAAGTGAATT
ATATAAATATAAAGTAGTAAAAATTGAACCATTAGGAGTAGCACCCACCAAGGCAAAGAGAAGAGTGGTG
CAGAGAGAAAAAAGAGCAGTGGGAATAGGAGCTTTGTTCCTTGGGTTCTTGGGAGCAGCAGGAAGCACTA
TGGGCGCAGCGTCAATGACGCTGACGGTACAGGCCAGACAATTATTGTCTGGTATAGTGCAGCAGCAGAA
CAATTTGCTGAGGGCTATTGAGGCGCAACAGCATCTGTTGCAACTCACAGTCTGGGGCATCAAGCAGCTC
CAGGCAAGAATCCTGGCTGTGGAAAGATACCTAAAGGATCAACAGCTCCTGGGGATTTGGGGTTGCTCTG
GAAAACTCATTTGCACCACTGCTGTGCCTTGGAATGCTAGTTGGAGTAATAAATCTCTGGAACAGATTTG
GAATCACACGACCTGGATGGAGTGGGACAGAGAAATTAACAATTACACAAGCTTAATACACTCCTTAATT
GAAGAATCGCAAAACCAGCAAGAAAAGAATGAACAAGAATTATTGGAATTAGATAAATGGGCAAGTTTGT
GGAATTGGTTTAACATAACAAATTGGCTGTGGTATATAAAATTATTCATAATGATAGTAGGAGGCTTGGT
AGGTTTAAGAATAGTTTTTGCTGTACTTTCTATAGTGAATAGAGTTAGGCAGGGATATTCACCATTATCG
TTTCAGACCCACCTCCCAACCCCGAGGGGACCCATGCATTGCATCTCAATTAGTCAGCAACCAGGTGTGG
AAAGTCCCCAGGCTCCCCAGCAGGCAGAAGTATGCAAAGCATGCGTCTCAATTAGTCAGCAACCATAGTC
CCGCCCCTAACTCCGCCCATCCCGCCCCTAACTCCGCCCAGTTCCGCCCATTCTCCGCCCCATGGCTGAC
TAATTTTTTTTATTTATGCAGAGGCCGAGGCCGCCTCGGCCTCTGAGCTATTCCAGAAGTAGTGAGGAGG
CTTTTTTGGAGGCCTAGGCTTTTGCAAAAAGCTTTCTAGAGGTACCACCGGAGCTTACCATGACCGAGTA
CAAGCCCACGGTGCGCCTCGCCACCCGCGACGACGTCCCCAGGGCCGTACGCACCCTCGCCGCCGCGTTC
GCCGACTACCCCGCCACGCGCCACACCGTCGATCCGGACCGCCACATCGAGCGGGTCACCGAGCTGCAAG
AACTCTTCCTCACGCGCGTCGGGCTCGACATCGGCAAGGTGTGGGTCGCGGACGACGGCGCCGCCGTGGC
GGTCTGGACCACGCCGGAGAGCGTCGAAGCGGGGGCGGTGTTCGCCGAGATCGGCCCGCGCATGGCCGAG
TTGAGCGGTTCCCGGCTGGCCGCGCAGCAACAGATGGAAGGCCTCCTGGCGCCGCACCGGCCCAAGGAGC
CCGCGTGGTTCCTGGCCACCGTCGGCGTCTCGCCCGACCACCAGGGCAAGGGTCTGGGCAGCGCCGTCGT
GCTCCCCGGAGTGGAGGCGGCCGAGCGCGCCGGGGTGCCCGCCTTCCTGGAGACCTCCGCGCCCCGCAAC
CTCCCCTTCTACGAGCGGCTCGGCTTCACCGTCACCGCCGACGTCGAGGTGCCCGAAGGACCGCGCACCT
GGTGCATGACCCGCAAGCCCGGTGCCAGTTAACGAATTCTAGATCTTGAGACAAATGGCAGTATTCATCC
ACAATTTTAAAAGAAAAGGGGGGATTGGGGGGTACAGTGCAGGGGAAAGAATAGTAGACATAATAGCAAC
AGACATACAAACTAAAGAATTACAAAAACAAATTACAAAAATTCAAAATTTTCGGGTTTATTACAGGGAC
AGCAGAGATCCACTTTGGCGCCGGCTCGAGGCCTGCAGGTGCAAAGATGGATAAAGTTTTAAACAGAGAG
GAATCTTTGCAGCTAATGGACCTTCTAGGTCTTGAAAGGAGTGGGAATTGGCTCCGGTGCCCGTCAGTGG
GCAGAGCGCACATCGCCCACAGTCCCCGAGAAGTTGGGGGGAGGGGTCGGCAATTGAACCGGTGCCTAGA
GAAGGTGGCGCGGGGTAAACTGGGAAAGTGATGTCGTGTACTGGCTCCGCCTTTTTCCCGAGGGTGGGGG
AGAACCGTATATAAGTGCAGTAGTCGCCGTGAACGTTCTTTTTCGCAACGGGTTTGCCGCCAGAACACAG
GTAAGTGCCGTGTGTGGTTCCCGCGGGCCTGGCCTCTTTACGGGTTATGGCCCTTGCGTGCCTTGAATTA
CTTCCACCTGGCTGCAGTACGTGATTCTTGATCCCGAGCTTCGGGTTGGAAGTGGGTGGGAGAGTTCGAG
GCCTTGCGCTTAAGGAGCCCCTTCGCCTCGTGCTTGAGTTGAGGCCTGGCCTGGGCGCTGGGGCCGCCGC
GTGCGAATCTGGTGGCACCTTCGCGCCTGTCTCGCTGCTTTCGATAAGTCTCTAGCCATTTAAAATTTTT
GATGACCTGCTGCGACGCTTTTTTTCTGGCAAGATAGTCTTGTAAATGCGGGCCAAGATCTGCACACTGG
TATTTCGGTTTTTGGGGCCGCGGGCGGCGACGGGGCCCGTGCGTCCCAGCGCACATGTTCGGCGAGGCGG
GGCCTGCGAGCGCGGCCACCGAGAATCGGACGGGGGTAGTCTCAAGCTGGCCGGCCTGCTCTGGTGCCTG
GCCTCGCGCCGCCGTGTATCGCCCCGCCCTGGGCGGCAAGGCTGGCCCGGTCGGCACCAGTTGCGTGAGC
GGAAAGATGGCCGCTTCCCGGCCCTGCTGCAGGGAGCTCAAAATGGAGGACGCGGCGCTCGGGAGAGCGG
GCGGGTGAGTCACCCACACAAAGGAAAAGGGCCTTTCCGTCCTCAGCCGTCGCTTCATGTGACTCCACGG
AGTACCGGGCGCCGTCCAGGCACCTCGATTAGTTCTCGAGCTTTTGGAGTACGTCGTCTTTAGGTTGGGG
GGAGGGGTTTTATGCGATGGAGTTTCCCCACACTGAGTGGGTGGAGACTGAAGTTAGGCCAGCTTGGCAC
TTGATGTAATTCTCCTTGGAATTTGCCCTTTTTGAGTTTGGATCTTGGTTCATTCTCAAGCCTCAGACAG
TGGTTCAAAGTTTTTTTCTTCCATTTCAGGTGTCGTGAGGCTAGCACCGCCACCATGGGTCGCTCCAATT
CTAGATCACATTCTTCAAGGTCAAAGTCTAGATCACAGTCTAGTTCTCGATCAAGATCAAGATCTCATTC
TAGAAAGAAGCGATACAGTTCTAGGTCTCGTTCCAGAACATATTCAAGGTCTCGTAGTAGAGATCGTATG
TATTCTAGAGATTATCGTCGCGATTACAGAAATAATAGAGGAATGAGACGACCTTATGGGTACAGAGGAA
GGGGTAGAGGGTATTATCAAGGAGGAGGAGGTAGATATCATCGAGGTGGTTATAGACCTGTCTGGAATAG
AAGGCACTCTAGGAGTCCTAGACGAGGTCGTTCACGTTCCAGGAGTCCAAAAAGAAGATCCGTTTCTTCT
CAAAGATCCAGAAGCAGATCTCGCCGGTCATATAGATCTTCTAGGTCTCCAAGATCATCCTCTTCTCGTT
CTTCATCCCCATATAGCAAATCTCCTGTTTCTAAAAGACGAGGGTCTCAGGAAAAACAAACCAAAAAAGC
TGAAGGGGAACCCCAAGAAGAGAGTCCGTTGAAAAGTAAATCACAGGAGGAACCGAAAGATACATTTGAA
CATGACCCATCTGAGTCTATCGATGAATTTAATAAGTCATCAGCCACATCCGGTGATATTTGGCCTGGCC
TTTCAGCTTATGATAATAGTCCTAGATCACCCCATAGTCCTTCACCTATTGCTACACCACCTAGTCAGAG
TTCATCTTGCTCTGATGCTCCCATGCTCAGTACAGTTCACTCTGCAAAAAATACTCCTTCTCAGCATTCA
CATTCCATTCAGCATAGTCCTGAAAGGTCTGGGTCTGGTTCTGTTGGAAATGGATCTAGTCGATACAGTC
CTTCTCAGAATAGTCCAATTCATCACATCCCTTCACGAAGAAGTCCTGCAAAGACAATCGCACCACAGAA
TGCTCCAAGAGATGAGTCTAGGGGCCGTTCCTCGTTTTATCCTGATGGTGGAGATCAGGAAACTGCAAAG
ACTGGGAAGTTCTTAAAAAGTCCCCCTCTACACAAGAATCTGGATGCACGAGAAAAGTCTACCTTCAGAG
AGGAAAGCCCACTTAGGATCAAAATGATAGCGAGTGATTCTCACCGTCCTGAAGTCAAACTCAAAATGGC
ACCTGTTCCTCTTGATGATTCTAACAGACCTGCTTCCTTGACTAAAGACAGGCTGCTTGCTAGTACACTT
GTCCATTCTGTCAAGAAGGAGCAAGAATTCCGATCCATCTTTGACCACATTAAGTTGCCACAGGCCAGCA
AAAGCACTTCAGAGTCATTTATTCAACACATTGTGTCCTTGGTTCATCATGTTAAAGAGCAATACTTCAA
GTCAGCTGCAATGACCCTAAACGAGCGGTTCACTTCGTATCAGAAAGCCACTGAAGAACATAGTACTCGG
CAAAAGAGCCCTGAAATACACAGGAGAATTGACATCTCACCAAGTACCCTGAGGAAGCATACCCGTTTAG
CAGGGGAAGAGAGAGTTTTTAAAGAAGAAAATCAAAAGGGAGATAAAAAATTAAGGTGTGACTCTGCTGA
CCTTCGGCATGACATTGATCGCCGTAGAAAAGAAAGAAGTAAAGAACGGGGAGATTCCAAGGGCTCCAGG
GAATCCAGTGGATCAAGAAAGCAGGAAAAAACTCCAAAAGATTACAAGGAATACAAATCTTACAAAGATG
ACAGTAAACATAAAAGAGAGCAAGATCATTCTCGATCTTCATCCTCTTCAGCATCACCTTCTTCTCCCAG
TTCTCGAGAAGAAAAGGAGAGTAAGAAGGAAAGAGAAGAAGAATTTAAAACTCACCATGAAATGAAAGAA
TACTCAGGCTTTGCAGGAGTTAGCCGACCACGAGGAACCTTTTTTCGAATTAGAGGCAGAGGAAGAGCCA
GAGGAGTTTTTGCTGGGACAAATACTGGTCCAAACAACTCAAATACTACTTTTCAAAAGAGACCGAAGGA
AGAGGAATGGGATCCAGAATATACCCCAAAGAGCAAGAAGTACTTCTTGCATGACGACAGAGATGATGGT
GTGGATTATTGGGCCAAAAGAGGAAGAGGTCGTGGTACTTTTCAACGTGGCAGAGGGCGCTTTAACTTCA
AAAAATCAGGTAGCAGTCCTAAATGGACTCATGACAAATACCAAGGGGATGGGATTGTTGAAGATGAAGA
AGAGACCATGGAAAATAATGAAGAAAAGAAGGACAGACGCAAGGAAGAAAAGGAATAGTAATGAACTAGT
CCGTAACTTGAAAGTATTTCGATTTCTTGGCTTTATATATCTTGTGGAAAGGACGATCGATTTAGGTGTG
ACTAGCAGATACGCGTTAAGTCGACAATCAACCTCTGGATTACAAAATTTGTGAAAGATTGACTGGTATT
CTTAACTATGTTGCTCCTTTTACGCTATGTGGATACGCTGCTTTAATGCCTTTGTATCATGCTATTGCTT
CCCGTATGGCTTTCATTTTCTCCTCCTTGTATAAATCCTGGTTGCTGTCTCTTTATGAGGAGTTGTGGCC
CGTTGTCAGGCAACGTGGCGTGGTGTGCACTGTGTTTGCTGACGCAACCCCCACTGGTTGGGGCATTGCC
ACCACCTGTCAGCTCCTTTCCGGGACTTTCGCTTTCCCCCTCCCTATTGCCACGGCGGAACTCATCGCCG
CCTGCCTTGCCCGCTGCTGGACAGGGGCTCGGCTGTTGGGCACTGACAATTCCGTGGTGTTGTCGGGGAA
ATCATCGTCCTTTCCTTGGCTGCTCGCCTGTGTTGCCACCTGGATTCTGCGCGGGACGTCCTTCTGCTAC
GTCCCTTCGGCCCTCAATCCAGCGGACCTTCCTTCCCGCGGCCTGCTGCCGGCTCTGCGGCCTCTTCCGC
GTCTTCGCCTTCGCCCTCAGACGAGTCGGATCTCCCTTTGGGCCGCCTCCCCGCGTCGACTTTAAGACCA
ATGACTTACAAGGCAGCTGTAGATCTTAGCCACTTTTTAAAAGAAAAGGGGGGACTGGAAGGGCTAATTC
ACTCCCAACGAAGACAAGATCTGCTTTTTGCTTGTACTGGGTCTCTCTGGTTAGACCAGATCTGAGCCTG
GGAGCTCTCTGGCTAACTAGGGAACCCACTGCTTAAGCCTCAATAAAGCTTGCCTTGAGTGCTTCAAGTA
GTGTGTGCCCGTCTGTTGTGTGACTCTGGTAACTAGAGATCCCTCAGACCCTTTTAGTCAGTGTGGAAAA
TCTCTAGCAGTACGTATAGTAGTTCATGTCATCTTATTATTCAGTATTTATAACTTGCAAAGAAATGAAT
ATCAGAGAGTGAGAGGAACTTGTTTATTGCAGCTTATAATGGTTACAAATAAAGCAATAGCATCACAAAT
TTCACAAATAAAGCATTTTTTTCACTGCATTCTAGTTGTGGTTTGTCCAAACTCATCAATGTATCTTATC
ATGTCTGGCTCTAGCTATCCCGCCCCTAACTCCGCCCATCCCGCCCCTAACTCCGCCCAGTTCCGCCCAT
TCTCCGCCCCATGGCTGACTAATTTTTTTTATTTATGCAGAGGCCGAGGCCGCCTCGGCCTCTGAGCTAT
TCCAGAAGTAGTGAGGAGGCTTTTTTGGAGGCCTAGGGACGTACCCAATTCGCCCTATAGTGAGTCGTAT
TACGCGCGCTCACTGGCCGTCGTTTTACAACGTCGTGACTGGGAAAACCCTGGCGTTACCCAACTTAATC
GCCTTGCAGCACATCCCCCTTTCGCCAGCTGGCGTAATAGCGAAGAGGCCCGCACCGATCGCCCTTCCCA
ACAGTTGCGCAGCCTGAATGGCGAATGGG
[124 nt withheld, positions 7940-8063]
C
[91 nt withheld, positions 8065-8155]
A
[49 nt withheld, positions 8157-8205]
CCTTTGACGTTGGAGTCCACGTTCTTT
[37 nt withheld, positions 8233-8269]
ACCCTATCTCGGTCTATTCTTTTGATTTATAAGGGATTTTGCCGATTTCGGCCTATTGGTTAAAAAATGA
GCTGATTTAACAAAAATTTAACGCGAATTTTAACAAAATATTAACGCTTACAATTTAGGTGGCACTTTTC
GGGGAAATGTGCGCGGAACCCCTATTTGTTTATTTTTCTAAATACATTCAAATATGTATCCGCTCATGAG
ACAATAACCCTGATAAATGCTTCAATAATATTGAAAAAGGAAGAGTATGAGTATTCAACATTTCCGTGTC
GCCCTTATTCCCTTTTTTGCGGCATTTTGCCTTCCTGTTTTTGCTCACCCAGAAACGCTGGTGAAAGTAA
AAGATGCTGAAGATCAGTTGGGTGCACGAGTGGGTTACATCGAACTGGATCTCAACAGCGGTAAGATCCT
TGAGAGTTTTCGCCCCGAAGAACGTTTTCCAATGATGAGCACTTTTAAAGTTCTGCTATGTGGCGCGGTA
TTATCCCGTATTGACGCCGGGCAAGAGCAACTCGGTCGCCGCATACACTATTCTCAGAATGACTTGGTTG
AGTACTCACCAGTCACAGAAAAGCATCTTACGGATGGCATGACAGTAAGAGAATTATGCAGTGCTGCCAT
AACCATGAGTGATAACACTGCGGCCAACTTACTTCTGACAACGATCGGAGGACCGAAGGAGCTAACCGCT
TTTTTGCACAACATGGGGGATCATGTAACTCGCCTTGATCGTTGGGAACCGGAGCTGAATGAAGCCATAC
CAAACGACGAGCGTGACACCACGATGCCTGTAGCAATGGCAACAACGTTGCGCAAACTATTAACTGGCGA
ACTACTTACTCTAGCTTCCCGGCAACAATTAATAGACTGGATGGAGGCGGATAAAGTTGCAGGACCACTT
CTGCGCTCGGCCCTTCCGGCTGGCTGGTTTATTGCTGATAAATCTGGAGCCGGTGAGCGTGGGTCTCGCG
GTATCATTGCAGCACTGGGGCCAGATGGTAAGCCCTCCCGTATCGTAGTTATCTACACGACGGGGAGTCA
GGCAACTATGGATGAACGAAATAGACAGATCGCTGAGATAGGTGCCTCACTGATTAAGCATTGGTAACTG
TCAGACCAAGTTTACTCATATATACTTTAGATTGATTTAAAACTTCATTTTTAATTTAAAAGGATCTAGG
TGAAGATCCTTTTTGATAATCTCATGACCAAAATCCCTTAACGTGAGTTTTCGTTCCACTGAGCGTCAGA
CCCCGTAGAAAAGATCAAAGGATCTTCTTGAGATCCTTTTTTTCTGCGCGTAATCTGCTGCTTGCAAACA
AAAAAACCACCGCTACCAGCGGTGGTTTGTTTGCCGGATCAAGAGCTACCAACTCTTTTTCCGAAGGTAA
CTGGCTTCAGCAGAGCGCAGATACCAAATACTGTTCTTCTAGTGTAGCCGTAGTTAGGCCACCACTTCAA
GAACTCTGTAGCACCGCCTACATACCTCGCTCTGCTAATCCTGTTACCAGTGGCTGCTGCCAGTGGCGAT
AAGTCGTGTCTTACCGGGTTGGACTCAAGACGATAGTTACCGGATAAGGCGCAGCGGTCGGGCTGAACGG
GGGGTTCGTGCACACAGCCCAGCTTGGAGCGAACGACCTACACCGAACTGAGATACCTACAGCGTGAGCT
ATGAGAAAGCGCCACGCTTCCCGAAGGGAGAAAGGCGGACAGGTATCCGGTAAGCGGCAGGGTCGGAACA
GGAGAGCGCACGAGGGAGCTTCCAGGGGGAAACGCCTGGTATCTTTATAGTCCTGTCGGGTTTCGCCACC
TCTGACTTGAGCGTCGATTTTTGTGATGCTCGTCAGGGGGGCGGAGCCTATGGAAAAACGCCAGCAACGC
GGCCTTTTTACGGTTCCTGGCCTTTTGCTGGCCTTTTGCTCACATGTTCTTTCCTGCGTTATCCCCTGAT
TCTGTGGATAACCGTATTACCGCCTTTGAGTGAGCTGATACCGCTCGCCGCAGCCGAACGACCGAGCGCA
GCGAGTCAGTGAGCGAGGAAGCGGAAGAGCGCCCAATACGCAAACCGCCTCTCCCCGCGCGTTGGCCGAT
TCATTAATGCAGCTGGCACGACAGGTTTCCCGACTGGAAAGCGGGCAGTGAGCGCAACGCAATTAATGTG
AGTTAGCTCACTCATTAGGCACCCCAGGCTTTACACTTTATGCTTCCGGCTCGTATGTTGTGTGGAATTG
TGAGCGGATAACAATTTCACACAGGAAACAGCTATGACCATGATTACGCCAAGCGCGCAATTAACCCTCA
CTAAAGGGAACAAAAGCTGGAGCTGCAAGC
