>Addgene plasmid #143448 | TFORF0907 | depositor partial sequence | sequence record 282482 | Insert
ACCGCCACCATGGGTCGCTCCAATTCTAGATCACATTCTTCAAGGTCAAAGTCTAGATCACAGTCTAGTT
CTCGATCAAGATCAAGATCTCATTCTAGAAAGAAGCGATACAGTTCTAGGTCTCGTTCCAGAACATATTC
AAGGTCTCGTAGTAGAGATCGTATGTATTCTAGAGATTATCGTCGCGATTACAGAAATAATAGAGGAATG
AGACGACCTTATGGGTACAGAGGAAGGGGTAGAGGGTATTATCAAGGAGGAGGAGGTAGATATCATCGAG
GTGGTTATAGACCTGTCTGGAATAGAAGGCACTCTAGGAGTCCTAGACGAGGTCGTTCACGTTCCAGGAG
TCCAAAAAGAAGATCCGTTTCTTCTCAAAGATCCAGAAGCAGATCTCGCCGGTCATATAGATCTTCTAGG
TCTCCAAGATCATCCTCTTCTCGTTCTTCATCCCCATATAGCAAATCTCCTGTTTCTAAAAGACGAGGGT
CTCAGGAAAAACAAACCAAAAAAGCTGAAGGGGAACCCCAAGAAGAGAGTCCGTTGAAAAGTAAATCACA
GGAGGAACCGAAAGATACATTTGAACATGACCCATCTGAGTCTATCGATGAATTTAATAAGTCATCAGCC
ACATCCGGTGATATTTGGCCTGGCCTTTCAGCTTATGATAATAGTCCTAGATCACCCCATAGTCCTTCAC
CTATTGCTACACCACCTAGTCAGAGTTCATCTTGCTCTGATGCTCCCATGCTCAGTACAGTTCACTCTGC
AAAAAATACTCCTTCTCAGCATTCACATTCCATTCAGCATAGTCCTGAAAGGTCTGGGTCTGGTTCTGTT
GGAAATGGATCTAGTCGATACAGTCCTTCTCAGAATAGTCCAATTCATCACATCCCTTCACGAAGAAGTC
CTGCAAAGACAATCGCACCACAGAATGCTCCAAGAGATGAGTCTAGGGGCCGTTCCTCGTTTTATCCTGA
TGGTGGAGATCAGGAAACTGCAAAGACTGGGAAGTTCTTAAAAAGTCCCCCTCTACACAAGAATCTGGAT
GCACGAGAAAAGTCTACCTTCAGAGAGGAAAGCCCACTTAGGATCAAAATGATAGCGAGTGATTCTCACC
GTCCTGAAGTCAAACTCAAAATGGCACCTGTTCCTCTTGATGATTCTAACAGACCTGCTTCCTTGACTAA
AGACAGGCTGCTTGCTAGTACACTTGTCCATTCTGTCAAGAAGGAGCAAGAATTCCGATCCATCTTTGAC
CACATTAAGTTGCCACAGGCCAGCAAAAGCACTTCAGAGTCATTTATTCAACACATTGTGTCCTTGGTTC
ATCATGTTAAAGAGCAATACTTCAAGTCAGCTGCAATGACCCTAAACGAGCGGTTCACTTCGTATCAGAA
AGCCACTGAAGAACATAGTACTCGGCAAAAGAGCCCTGAAATACACAGGAGAATTGACATCTCACCAAGT
ACCCTGAGGAAGCATACCCGTTTAGCAGGGGAAGAGAGAGTTTTTAAAGAAGAAAATCAAAAGGGAGATA
AAAAATTAAGGTGTGACTCTGCTGACCTTCGGCATGACATTGATCGCCGTAGAAAAGAAAGAAGTAAAGA
ACGGGGAGATTCCAAGGGCTCCAGGGAATCCAGTGGATCAAGAAAGCAGGAAAAAACTCCAAAAGATTAC
AAGGAATACAAATCTTACAAAGATGACAGTAAACATAAAAGAGAGCAAGATCATTCTCGATCTTCATCCT
CTTCAGCATCACCTTCTTCTCCCAGTTCTCGAGAAGAAAAGGAGAGTAAGAAGGAAAGAGAAGAAGAATT
TAAAACTCACCATGAAATGAAAGAATACTCAGGCTTTGCAGGAGTTAGCCGACCACGAGGAACCTTTTTT
CGAATTAGAGGCAGAGGAAGAGCCAGAGGAGTTTTTGCTGGGACAAATACTGGTCCAAACAACTCAAATA
CTACTTTTCAAAAGAGACCGAAGGAAGAGGAATGGGATCCAGAATATACCCCAAAGAGCAAGAAGTACTT
CTTGCATGACGACAGAGATGATGGTGTGGATTATTGGGCCAAAAGAGGAAGAGGTCGTGGTACTTTTCAA
CGTGGCAGAGGGCGCTTTAACTTCAAAAAATCAGGTAGCAGTCCTAAATGGACTCATGACAAATACCAAG
GGGATGGGATTGTTGAAGATGAAGAAGAGACCATGGAAAATAATGAAGAAAAGAAGGACAGACGCAAGGA
AGAAAAGGAATAGTAATGAACTAGTCCGTAACTTGAAAGTATTTCGATTTCTTGGCTTTATATATCTTGT
GGAAAGGACGATCGATTTAGGTGTGACTAGCAGAT
