>Addgene plasmid #143448 | TFORF0907 | depositor partial sequence | sequence record 282483 | Barcode
TCGATTTAGGTGTGACTAGCAGAT
